Addgene plasmid #195667: pBEL2546
Purpose: Complementation of MlaC(Y82K)
Depositing lab: Gira Bhabha & Damian Ekiert. Depositing organization: NYU Grossman School of Medicine. Publication: Protein-protein interactions in the Mla lipid transport system probed by computational structure prediction and deep mutational scanning. MacRae MR, Puvanendran D, Haase MAB, Coudray N, Kolich L, Lam C, Baek M, Bhabha G, Ekiert DC. J Biol Chem. 2023 Apr 24:104744. doi: 10.1016/j.jbc.2023.104744. PubMed 37100290.
Backbone
  Vector backbone: pBAD
  Vector type: Bacterial Expression
Growth in bacteria
  Bacterial resistance: Ampicillin, 100 μg/mL
  Growth temperature: 37°C
  Growth strain: DH5alpha
  Copy number: High Copy
Gene/Insert
  Gene/Insert name: MlaC
  Species: E. coli
  Mutation: MlaC(Y82K)
  Cloning method: Gibson Cloning
Terms and licenses: Academic/Nonprofit Terms; Industry Terms: Not Available to Industry
Depositor comments: Please visit https://www.biorxiv.org/content/10.1101/2022.12.09.519820v1 for bioRxiv preprint.
How to cite: pBEL2546 was a gift from Gira Bhabha & Damian Ekiert (Addgene plasmid # 195667 ; http://n2t.net/addgene:195667 ; RRID:Addgene_195667)
