[The description below was written by a language model from this plasmid's Addgene catalogue record and pLannotate feature annotations shown in this document.]
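Description:
pBEL2546 is a 5,233-nt bacterial expression plasmid built on a pBAD backbone that carries the E. coli mlaC gene with a Y82K point mutation, assembled by Gibson cloning. It replicates in E. coli from a ColE1/pMB1-type origin, recorded as high copy, and is selected with ampicillin through a β-lactamase (AmpR) gene driven by its own bla promoter. The backbone also contains an M13 phage origin, which in principle allows single-stranded DNA production with helper phage. Short remnants of pBR322-derived elements (fragments of bom, rop, the tetracycline resistance gene and its promoter) are annotated only as fragments and are not expected to be functional.

The expression cassette follows the standard arabinose-inducible layout. The araC regulator is encoded on the opposite strand and transcribed divergently from the araBAD promoter, which drives the mlaC open reading frame. AraC represses the promoter in the absence of L-arabinose and activates it when the sugar is present, so expression can be titrated. Transcription is terminated downstream by the rrnB region, comprising the 5S rRNA segment and the T1 and T2 terminators. No epitope or purification tags are annotated on the insert.

MlaC is the periplasmic component of the Mla phospholipid transport pathway, which maintains outer membrane lipid asymmetry and is thought to shuttle phospholipids to the inner membrane MlaFEDB complex. The stated purpose is complementation with the MlaC(Y82K) variant, that is, testing whether this mutant supports MlaC function when supplied from a plasmid. The associated study probed protein-protein interactions in the Mla system. The record does not specify the host strain used for complementation or the expected effect of the mutation.
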