Features (pLannotate 1.2.2; 14 found; start..end, strand, type, name):
    562..613     -  misc_feature   bom (fragment): basis of mobility region from pBR322
    729..768     -  CDS            rop (fragment): Rop protein, which maintains plasmids at low copy number; rop
    769..954     -  CDS            TcR (fragment): tetracycline efflux protein; tet; confers resistance to tetracycline
    964..982     +  promoter       tet promoter (fragment): E. coli promoter for tetracycline efflux protein gene
   1072..1950    -  CDS            araC: L-arabinose regulatory protein; araC
   1977..2261    +  promoter       araBAD promoter: araBAD; promoter of the L-arabinose operon of E. coli; the araC regulatory gene is transcribed in the opposite direction (Guzman et al., 1995)
   2308..2940    +  CDS            mlaC: MLAC_ECOLI - Also known as yrbC. Experimental evidence at protein level: Swiss-Prot protein existence level 1. Involved in a phospholipid transport pathway that maintains lipid asymmetry in the outer membrane by retrograde trafficking of phospholipids from the outer membrane to the inner membrane. May transfer phospholipid across the periplasmic space and deliver it to the MlaFEDB complex at the inner membrane. From Escherichia coli (strain K12).
   3119..3234    +  ncRNA          5S rRNA: Accession: RF00001 - 5S ribosomal RNA
   3238..3324    +  terminator     rrnB T1 terminator: Escherichia coli rrnB; transcription terminator T1 from the E. coli rrnB gene
   3416..3443    +  terminator     rrnB T2 terminator: transcription terminator T2 from the E. coli rrnB gene
   3462..3553    +  promoter       AmpR promoter: bla
   3554..4414    +  CDS            AmpR: β-lactamase; bla; confers resistance to ampicillin, carbenicillin, and related antibiotics
   4456..4836    +  rep_origin     M13 ori (sequence partly withheld): M13 bacteriophage origin of replication; arrow indicates direction of (+) strand synthesis
   5022..376     +  rep_origin     ori (across the origin): high-copy-number ColE1/pMB1/pBR322/pUC origin of replication
>Addgene plasmid #195667 | pBEL2546 | addgene full sequence | sequence record 383648 | Addgene NGS Result
TCTGCTAATCCTGTTACCAGTGGCTGCTGCCAGTGGCGATAAGTCGTGTCTTACCGGGTTGGACTCAAGA
CGATAGTTACCGGATAAGGCGCAGCGGTCGGGCTGAACGGGGGGTTCGTGCACACAGCCCAGCTTGGAGC
GAACGACCTACACCGAACTGAGATACCTACAGCGTGAGCTATGAGAAAGCGCCACGCTTCCCGAAGGGAG
AAAGGCGGACAGGTATCCGGTAAGCGGCAGGGTCGGAACAGGAGAGCGCACGAGGGAGCTTCCAGGGGGA
AACGCCTGGTATCTTTATAGTCCTGTCGGGTTTCGCCACCTCTGACTTGAGCGTCGATTTTTGTGATGCT
CGTCAGGGGGGCGGAGCCTATGGAAAAACGCCAGCAACGCGGCCTTTTTACGGTTCCTGGCCTTTTGCTG
GCCTTTTGCTCACATGTTCTTTCCTGCGTTATCCCCTGATTCTGTGGATAACCGTATTACCGCCTTTGAG
TGAGCTGATACCGCTCGCCGCAGCCGAACGACCGAGCGCAGCGAGTCAGTGAGCGAGGAAGCGGAAGAGC
GCCTGATGCGGTATTTTCTCCTTACGCATCTGTGCGGTATTTCACACCGCATAGGGTCATGGCTGCGCCC
CGACACCCGCCAACACCCGCTGACGCGCCCTGACGGGCTTGTCTGCTCCCGGCATCCGCTTACAGACAAG
CTGTGACCGTCTCCGGGAGCTGCATGTGTCAGAGGTTTTCACCGTCATCACCGAAACGCGCGAGGCAGAA
GGAGATGGCGCCCAACAGTCCCCCGGCCACGGGGCCTGCCACCATACCCACGCCGAAACAAGCGCTCATG
AGCCCGAAGTGGCGAGCCCGATCTTCCCCATCGGTGATGTCGGCGATATAGGCGCCAGCAACCGCACCTG
TGGCGCCGGTGATGCCGGCCACGATGCGTCCGGCGTAGAGGATCTGCTCATGTTTGACAGCTTATCATCG
ATGCATAATGTGCCTGTCAAATGGACGAAGCAGGGATTCTGCAAACCCTATGCTACTCCGTCAAGCCGTC
AATTGTCTGATTCGTTACCAATTATGACAACTTGACGGCTACATCATTCACTTTTTCTTCACAACCGGCA
CGGAACTCGCTCGGGCTGGCCCCGGTGCATTTTTTAAATACCCGCGAGAAATAGAGTTGATCGTCAAAAC
CAACATTGCGACCGACGGTGGCGATAGGCATCCGGGTGGTGCTCAAAAGCAGCTTCGCCTGGCTGATACG
TTGGTCCTCGCGCCAGCTTAAGACGCTAATCCCTAACTGCTGGCGGAAAAGATGTGACAGACGCGACGGC
GACAAGCAAACATGCTGTGCGACGCTGGCGATATCAAAATTGCTGTCTGCCAGGTGATCGCTGATGTACT
GACAAGCCTCGCGTACCCGATTATCCATCGGTGGATGGAGCGACTCGTTAATCGCTTCCATGCGCCGCAG
TAACAATTGCTCAAGCAGATTTATCGCCAGCAGCTCCGAATAGCGCCCTTCCCCTTGCCCGGCGTTAATG
ATTTGCCCAAACAGGTCGCTGAAATGCGGCTGGTGCGCTTCATCCGGGCGAAAGAACCCCGTATTGGCAA
ATATTGACGGCCAGTTAAGCCATTCATGCCAGTAGGCGCGCGGACGAAAGTAAACCCACTGGTGATACCA
TTCGCGAGCCTCCGGATGACGACCGTAGTGATGAATCTCTCCTGGCGGGAACAGCAAAATATCACCCGGT
CGGCAAACAAATTCTCGTCCCTGATTTTTCACCACCCCCTGACCGCGAATGGTGAGATTGAGAATATAAC
CTTTCATTCCCAGCGGTCGGTCGATAAAAAAATCGAGATAACCGTTGGCCTCAATCGGCGTTAAACCCGC
CACCAGATGGGCATTAAACGAGTATCCCGGCAGCAGGGGATCATTTTGCGCTTCAGCCATACTTTTCATA
CTCCCGCCATTCAGAGAAGAAACCAATTGTCCATATTGCATCAGACATTGCCGTCACTGCGTCTTTTACT
GGCTCTTCTCGCTAACCAAACCGGTAACCCCGCTTATTAAAAGCATTCTGTAACAAAGCGGGACCAAAGC
CATGACAAAAACGCGTAACAAAAGTGTCTATAATCACGGCAGAAAAGTCCACATTGATTATTTGCACGGC
GTCACACTTTGCTATGCCATAGCATTTTTATCCATAAGATTAGCGGATCCTACCTGACGCTTTTTATCGC
AACTCTCTACTGTTTCTCCATACCCGTTTTTTTGGGCTAGCGGCCGGCCTGGCCCGAAGGGTGAATTATG
TTTAAACGTTTAATGATGGTCGCTTTGCTGGTGATTGCACCTCTGAGTGCGGCAACCGCGGCAGACCAGA
CCAATCCGTATAAGCTGATGGACGAGGCGGCGCAGAAAACGTTCGATCGCCTGAAGAATGAGCAACCGCA
AATTCGGGCCAACCCGGATTATCTGCGTACCATTGTTGATCAGGAACTGCTGCCATACGTACAGGTGAAA
TACGCCGGTGCGCTGGTGCTGGGCCAGTATAAAAAGAGTGCGACCCCTGCTCAACGTGAAGCCTACTTTG
CCGCTTTCCGTGAGTACCTGAAGCAGGCTTACGGTCAGGCGCTGGCGATGTATCACGGTCAAACCTATCA
GATTGCGCCAGAACAGCCGCTGGGCGATAAAACCATTGTGCCTATTCGCGTTACCATTATTGACCCGAAT
GGCCGTCCGCCGGTGCGTCTGGACTTCCAGTGGCGTAAAAACTCCCAGACGGGCAATTGGCAGGCTTACG
ACATGATTGCTGAAGGCGTCAGTATGATCACCACCAAACAAAACGAGTGGGGAACGCTGCTGCGTACCAA
AGGTATCGACGGCCTGACTGCGCAACTGAAATCGATTTCTCAACAGAAAATCACTCTGGAAGAGAAAAAA
TAAGGCCCAGGCGGCCGGTACCAAATTCCAGAAAAGAGACGCTGAAAAGCGTCTTTTTTCGTTTTGGTCC
TGGTCTGAGGAATGGTTGTAAGCTTGGCTGTTTTGGCGGATGAGAGAAGATTTTCAGCCTGATACAGATT
AAATCAGAACGCAGAAGCGGTCTGATAAAACAGAATTTGCCTGGCGGCAGTAGCGCGGTGGTCCCACCTG
ACCCCATGCCGAACTCAGAAGTGAAACGCCGTAGCGCCGATGGTAGTGTGGGGTCTCCCCATGCGAGAGT
AGGGAACTGCCAGGCATCAAATAAAACGAAAGGCTCAGTCGAAAGACTGGGCCTTTCGTTTTATCTGTTG
TTTGTCGGTGAACGCTCTCCTGAGTAGGACAAATCCGCCGGGAGCGGATTTGAACGTTGCGAAGCAACGG
CCCGGAGGGTGGCGGGCAGGACGCCCGCCATAAACTGCCAGGCATCAAATTAAGCAGAAGGCCATCCTGA
CGGATGGCCTTTTTGCGTTTCTACAAACTCTTTTGTTTATTTTTCTAAATACATTCAAATATGTATCCGC
TCATGAGACAATAACCCTGATAAATGCTTCAATAATATTGAAAAAGGAAGAGTATGAGTATTCAACATTT
CCGTGTCGCCCTTATTCCCTTTTTTGCGGCATTTTGCCTTCCTGTTTTTGCTCACCCAGAAACGCTGGTG
AAAGTAAAAGATGCTGAAGATCAGTTGGGTGCACGAGTGGGTTACATCGAACTGGATCTCAACAGCGGTA
AGATCCTTGAGAGTTTTCGCCCCGAAGAACGTTTTCCAATGATGAGCACTTTTAAAGTTCTGCTATGTGG
CGCGGTATTATCCCGTGTTGACGCCGGGCAAGAGCAACTCGGTCGCCGCATACACTATTCTCAGAATGAC
TTGGTTGAGTACTCACCAGTCACAGAAAAGCATCTTACGGATGGCATGACAGTAAGAGAATTATGCAGTG
CTGCCATAACCATGAGTGATAACACTGCGGCCAACTTACTTCTGACAACGATCGGAGGACCGAAGGAGCT
AACCGCTTTTTTGCACAACATGGGGGATCATGTAACTCGCCTTGATCGTTGGGAACCGGAGCTGAATGAA
GCCATACCAAACGACGAGCGTGACACCACGATGCCTGCAGCAATGGCAACAACGTTGCGCAAACTATTAA
CTGGCGAACTACTTACTCTAGCTTCCCGGCAACAATTAATAGACTGGATGGAGGCGGATAAAGTTGCAGG
ACCACTTCTGCGCTCGGCCCTTCCGGCTGGCTGGTTTATTGCTGATAAATCTGGAGCCGGTGAGCGTGGG
TCTCGCGGTATCATTGCAGCACTGGGGCCAGATGGTAAGCCCTCCCGTATCGTAGTTATCTACACGACGG
GGAGTCAGGCAACTATGGATGAACGAAATAGACAGATCGCTGAGATAGGTGCCTCACTGATTAAGCATTG
GTAACTGTCAGACCAAGTTTACTCATATATACTTTAGATTGATT
[125 nt withheld, positions 4455-4579]
C
[141 nt withheld, positions 4581-4721]
CCTTTGACGTTGGAGTCCACGTTCTTT
[37 nt withheld, positions 4749-4785]
ACCCTATCTCGGGCTATTCTTTTGATTTATAAGGGATTTTGCCGATTTCGGCCTATTGGTTAAAAAATGA
GCTGATTTAACAAAAATTTAACGCGAATTTTAACAAAATATTAACGTTTACAATTTAAAAGGATCTAGGT
GAAGATCCTTTTTGATAATCTCATGACCAAAATCCCTTAACGTGAGTTTTCGTTCCACTGAGCGTCAGAC
CCCGTAGAAAAGATCAAAGGATCTTCTTGAGATCCTTTTTTTCTGCGCGTAATCTGCTGCTTGCAAACAA
AAAAACCACCGCTACCAGCGGTGGTTTGTTTGCCGGATCAAGAGCTACCAACTCTTTTTCCGAAGGTAAC
TGGCTCAGCAGAGCGCAGATACCAAATACTGTCCTTCTAGTGTAGCCGTAGTTAGGCCACCACTTCAAGA
ACTCTGTAGCACCGCCTACATACCTCGC
